Addgene plasmid #168409: pTL348
Purpose: pGBKT7 yeast two-hybrid plasmid
Depositing lab: Sophien Kamoun. Depositing organization: Sainsbury Laboratory, Norwich. Publication: A single amino acid polymorphism in a conserved effector of the multihost blast fungus pathogen expands host-target binding spectrum. Bentham AR, Petit-Houdenot Y, Win J, Chuma I, Terauchi R, Banfield MJ, Kamoun S, Langner T. PLoS Pathog. 2021 Nov 10;17(11):e1009957. doi: 10.1371/journal.ppat.1009957. eCollection 2021 Nov. PubMed 34758051.
Backbone
  Vector backbone: pGBKT7
  Vector type: Yeast Expression
Growth in bacteria
  Bacterial resistance: Kanamycin, 50 μg/mL
  Growth temperature: 37°C
  Growth strain: DH5alpha
  Copy number: High Copy
Gene/Insert
  Gene/Insert name: OsaHIP45
  Species: Oryza sativa
  Cloning method: Unknown
Terms and licenses: Academic/Nonprofit Terms; Industry Terms: Not Available to Industry
How to cite: pTL348 was a gift from Sophien Kamoun (Addgene plasmid # 168409 ; http://n2t.net/addgene:168409 ; RRID:Addgene_168409)
