[The description below was written by a language model from this plasmid's Addgene catalogue record and pLannotate feature annotations shown in this document.]
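Description:
pTL348 is a yeast two-hybrid bait plasmid built on the pGBKT7 backbone, carrying OsaHIP45 from rice (Oryza sativa). It is an E. coli–yeast shuttle vector. In bacteria it replicates from a high-copy ColE1/pUC-type origin and is selected with kanamycin through the Tn5 NeoR/KanR gene, which is driven by a bacterial AmpR (bla) promoter. In Saccharomyces cerevisiae it is maintained episomally by the 2μ origin and selected by tryptophan prototrophy through the TRP1 marker and its own promoter. An f1 origin is also present, along with several small backbone remnants (lac promoter/operator, and lacI, lacZα, rop, bom and ble fragments) that play no evident role in the construct's function.

The expression cassette uses the constitutive yeast ADH1 promoter to drive the GAL4 DNA-binding domain, followed downstream by the insert and then T7 and ADH1 terminators. The insert region is a short coding segment of about 260 nt that the automated annotation matches to Arabidopsis HIPP23, a heavy-metal-binding protein. This is consistent with OsaHIP45 being a related rice heavy-metal-associated protein, and the size suggests a small domain rather than a long protein, although the record does not define the insert boundaries. A T7 promoter sits between the GAL4 domain and the insert, which in this backbone allows in vitro transcription and translation of the insert without the GAL4 moiety.

In a two-hybrid assay, the GAL4 DNA-binding domain fusion is co-expressed with an activation-domain prey, and interaction reconstitutes GAL4 activity at reporter genes. The associated publication concerns the host-target binding spectrum of a conserved blast fungus effector, so the plasmid was presumably used to test effector binding to this rice protein.
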