Features (pLannotate 1.2.2; 24 found; start..end, strand, type, name):
     30..734     +  promoter       ADH1 promoter: S. cerevisiae ADH1; promoter for alcohol dehydrogenase 1
    762..1202    +  CDS            GAL4 DNA binding domain: DNA binding domain of the GAL4 transcriptional activator; Saccharomyces cerevisiae GAL4 (truncated)
   1213..1231    +  promoter       T7 promoter: promoter for bacteriophage T7 RNA polymerase
   1308..1568    +  CDS            HIPP23 (fragment): HIP23_ARATH - Experimental evidence at protein level: Swiss-Prot protein existence level 1. Heavy-metal-binding protein. From Arabidopsis thaliana (Mouse-ear cress).
   1574..1621    +  terminator     T7 terminator: transcription terminator for bacteriophage T7 RNA polymerase
   1648..1835    +  terminator     ADH1 terminator: S. cerevisiae ADH1; transcription terminator for the S. cerevisiae alcohol dehydrogenase 1 (ADH1) gene
   1883..1899    -  protein_bind   lac operator: The lac repressor binds to the lac operator to inhibit transcription in E. coli. This inhibition can be relieved by adding lactose or isopropyl-β-D-thiogalactopyranoside (IPTG). lac repressor encoded by lacI
   1907..1937    -  promoter       lac promoter: promoter for the E. coli lac operon
   1952..1973    -  protein_bind   CAP binding site: CAP binding activates transcription in the presence of cAMP. E. coli catabolite activator protein
   1986..2078    -  CDS            lacI (fragment): lac repressor; lacI; The lac repressor binds to the lac operator to inhibit transcription in E. coli. This inhibition can be relieved by adding lactose or isopropyl-β-D-thiogalactopyranoside (IPTG).
   2261..2849    -  rep_origin     ori: high-copy-number ColE1/pMB1/pBR322/pUC origin of replication
   3071..3087    +  polyA_signal   bGH poly(A) signal (fragment): bovine growth hormone polyadenylation signal
   3178..3225    -  polyA_signal   HSV TK poly(A) signal: herpes simplex virus thymidine kinase polyadenylation signal (Cole and Stacy, 1985)
   3284..3436    -  CDS            ble (fragment): BLE_KLEPN - Experimental evidence at protein level: Swiss-Prot protein existence level 1. Binding protein with a strong affinity to the bleomycin family of antibiotics. Binds to CL990; an antimitotic-antibiotic compound. From Klebsiella pneumoniae.
   3457..4251    -  CDS            NeoR/KanR: aminoglycoside phosphotransferase from Tn5; aph(3')-II (or nptII); confers resistance to neomycin, kanamycin, and G418 (Geneticin®)
   4252..4356    -  promoter       AmpR promoter: bla
   4383..5725    -  rep_origin     2μ ori: yeast 2μ plasmid origin of replication
   5793..5828    +  CDS            rop (fragment): Rop protein, which maintains plasmids at low copy number; rop
   5930..5979    +  misc_feature   bom (fragment): basis of mobility region from pBR322
   6118..6265    +  promoter       TRP1 promoter: S. cerevisiae TRP1
   6266..6940    +  CDS            TRP1: phosphoribosylanthranilate isomerase, required for tryptophan biosynthesis; S. cerevisiae TRP1; yeast auxotrophic marker
   6991..7042    +  misc_feature   bom (fragment): basis of mobility region from pBR322
   7070..7498    -  rep_origin     f1 ori (sequence partly withheld): f1 bacteriophage origin of replication; arrow indicates direction of (+) strand synthesis
   7502..29      -  CDS            lacZα (fragment) (across the origin): LacZα fragment of β-galactosidase; lacZ fragment
>Addgene plasmid #168409 | pTL348 | addgene full sequence | sequence record 349982 | Addgene NGS Result
CGGTGCGGGCCTCTTCGCTATTACGCCAGATCCTTTTGTTGTTTCCGGGTGTACAATATGGACTTCCTCT
TTTCTGGCAACCAAACCCATACATCGGGATTCCTATAATACCTTCGTTGGTCTCCCTAACATGTAGGTGG
CGGAGGGGAGATATACAATAGAACAGATACCAGACAAGACATAATGGGCTAAACAAGACTACACCAATTA
CACTGCCTCATTGATGGTGGTACATAACGAACTAATACTGTAGCCCTAGACTTGATAGCCATCATCATAT
CGAAGTTTCACTACCCTTTTTCCATTTGCCATCTATTGAAGTAATAATAGGCGCATGCAACTTCTTTTCT
TTTTTTTTCTTTTCTCTCTCCCCCGTTGTTGTCTCACCATATCCGCAATGACAAAAAAATGATGGAAGAC
ACTAAAGGAAAAAATTAACGACAAAGACAGCACCAACAGATGTCGTTGTTCCAGAGCTGATGAGGGGTAT
CTCGAAGCACACGAAACTTTTTCCTTCCTTCATTCACGCACACTACTCTCTAATGAGCAACGGTATACGG
CCTTCCTTCCAGTTACTTGAATTTGAAATAAAAAAAAGTTTGCTGTCTTGCTATCAAGTATAAATAGACC
TGCAATTATTAATCTTTTGTTTCCTCGTCATTGTTCTCGTTCCCTTTCTTCCTTGTTTCTTTTTCTGCAC
AATATTTCAAGCTATACCAAGCATACAATCAACTCCAAGCTTGAAGCAAGCCTCCTGAAAGATGAAGCTA
CTGTCTTCTATCGAACAAGCATGCGATATTTGCCGACTTAAAAAGCTCAAGTGCTCCAAAGAAAAACCGA
AGTGCGCCAAGTGTCTGAAGAACAACTGGGAGTGTCGCTACTCTCCCAAAACCAAAAGGTCTCCGCTGAC
TAGGGCACATCTGACAGAAGTGGAATCAAGGCTAGAAAGACTGGAACAGCTATTTCTACTGATTTTTCCT
CGAGAAGACCTTGACATGATTTTGAAAATGGATTCTTTACAGGATATAAAAGCATTGTTAACAGGATTAT
TTGTACAAGATAATGTGAATAAAGATGCCGTCACAGATAGATTGGCTTCAGTGGAGACTGATATGCCTCT
AACATTGAGACAGCATAGAATAAGTGCGACATCATCATCGGAAGAGAGTAGTAACAAAGGTCAAAGACAG
TTGACTGTATCGCCGGAATTTGTAATACGACTCACTATAGGGCGAGCCGCCATCATGGAGGAGCAGAAGC
TGATCTCAGAGGAGGACCTGCATATGGCCATGGAGGCCGAATTCCTGCAGACCGTGGAACTGAAAGTGCG
CATGGACTGCGATGGCTGCGAACTGAAGGTGAAAAACGCCCTGAGCACCCTGAAAGGTGTGGAGAGCGTG
AAGATCAACCGCAAACAGCAGAAGGTGACCGTGAGCGGCTATGTGGAAGCCAGCAAAGTGCTGCGCAAAG
CCCAGAGCACCGGTAAGAAATCTGAGCTGTGGCCGTATGTGCCGTATAGCGCCGCCAGCCAGCCGTATGT
GGCCGGATCCGTCGACCTGCAGCGGCCGCATAACTAGCATAACCCCTTGGGGCCTCTAAACGGGTCTTGA
GGGGTTTTTTGCGCGCTTGCAGCCAAGCTAATTCCGGGCGAATTTCTTATGATTTATGATTTTTATTATT
AAATAAGTTATAAAAAAAATAAGTGTATACAAATTTTAAAGTGACTCTTAGGTTTTAAAACGAAAATTCT
TATTCTTGAGTAACTCTTTCCTGTAGGTCAGGTTGCTTTCTCAGGTATAGCATGAGGTCGCTCTTATTGA
CCACACCTCTACCGGCATGCAAGCTTGGCGTAATCATGGTCATAGCTGTTTCCTGTGTGAAATTGTTATC
CGCTCACAATTCCACACAACATACGAGCCGGAAGCATAAAGTGTAAAGCCTGGGGTGCCTAATGAGTGAG
CTAACTCACATTAATTGCGTTGCGCTCACTGCCCGCTTTCCAGTCGGGAAACCTGTCGTGCCAGCTGCAT
TAATGAATCGGCCAACGCGCGGGGAGAGGCGGTTTGCGTATTGGGCGCTCTTCCGCTTCCTCGCTCACTG
ACTCGCTGCGCTCGGTCGTTCGGCTGCGGCGAGCGGTATCAGCTCACTCAAAGGCGGTAATACGGTTATC
CACAGAATCAGGGGATAACGCAGGAAAGAACATGTGAGCAAAAGGCCAGCAAAAGGCCAGGAACCGTAAA
AAGGCCGCGTTGCTGGCGTTTTTCCATAGGCTCCGCCCCCCTGACGAGCATCACAAAAATCGACGCTCAA
GTCAGAGGTGGCGAAACCCGACAGGACTATAAAGATACCAGGCGTTTCCCCCTGGAAGCTCCCTCGTGCG
CTCTCCTGTTCCGACCCTGCCGCTTACCGGATACCTGTCCGCCTTTCTCCCTTCGGGAAGCGTGGCGCTT
TCTCATAGCTCACGCTGTAGGTATCTCAGTTCGGTGTAGGTCGTTCGCTCCAAGCTGGGCTGTGTGCACG
AACCCCCCGTTCAGCCCGACCGCTGCGCCTTATCCGGTAACTATCGTCTTGAGTCCAACCCGGTAAGACA
CGACTTATCGCCACTGGCAGCAGCCACTGGTAACAGGATTAGCAGAGCGAGGTATGTAGGCGGTGCTACA
GAGTTCTTGAAGTGGTGGCCTAACTACGGCTACACTAGAAGAACAGTATTTGGTATCTGCGCTCTGCTGA
AGCCAGTTACCTTCGGAAAAAGAGTTGGTAGCTCTTGATCCGGCAAACAAACCACCGCTGGTAGCGGTGG
TTTTTTTGTTTGCAAGCAGCAGATTACGCGCAGAAAAAAAGGATCTCAAGAAGATCCTTTGATCTTTTCT
ACGGGGTCTGACGCTCAGTGGAACGAAAACTCACGTTAAGGGATTTTGGTCATGAGATTATCAAAAAGGA
TCTTCACCTAGATCCTTTTAAATTAAAAATGAAGTTTTAAATCAATCTAAAGTATATATGAGTAACCTGA
GGCTATGGCAGGGCCTGCCGCCCCGACGTTGGCTGCGAGCCCTGGGCCTTCACCCGAACTTGGGGGGTGG
GGTGGGGAAAAGGAAGAAACGCGGGCGTATTGGCCCCAATGGGGTCTCGGTGGGGTATCGACAGAGTGCC
AGCCCTGGGACCGAACCCCGCGTTTATGAACAAACGACCCAACACCGTGCGTTTTATTCTGTCTTTTTAT
TGCCGTCATAGCGCGGGTTCCTTCCGGTATTGTCTCCTTCCGTGTTTCAGTTAGCCTCCCCCTAGGGTGG
GCGAAGAACTCCAGCATGAGATCCCCGCGCTGGAGGATCATCCAGCCGGCGTCCCGGAAAACGATTCCGA
AGCCCAACCTTTCATAGAAGGCGGCGGTGGAATCGAAATCTCGTGATGGCAGGTTGGGCGTCGCTTGGTC
GGTCATTTCGAACCCCAGAGTCCCGCTCAGAAGAACTCGTCAAGAAGGCGATAGAAGGCGATGCGCTGCG
AATCGGGAGCGGCGATACCGTAAAGCACGAGGAAGCGGTCAGCCCATTCGCCGCCAAGCTCTTCAGCAAT
ATCACGGGTAGCCAACGCTATGTCCTGATAGCGGTCCGCCACACCCAGCCGGCCACAGTCGATGAATCCA
GAAAAGCGGCCATTTTCCACCATGATATTCGGCAAGCAGGCATCGCCATGAGTCACGACGAGATCCTCGC
CGTCGGGCATGCTCGCCTTGAGCCTGGCGAACAGTTCGGCTGGCGCGAGCCCCTGATGCTCTTCGTCCAG
ATCATCCTGATCGACAAGACCGGCTTCCATCCGAGTACGTGCTCGCTCGATGCGATGTTTCGCTTGGTGG
TCGAATGGGCAGGTAGCCGGATCAAGCGTATGCAGCCGCCGCATTGCATCAGCCATGATGGATACTTTCT
CGGCAGGAGCAAGGTGAGATGACAGGAGATCCTGCCCCGGCACTTCGCCCAATAGCAGCCAGTCCCTTCC
CGCTTCAGTGACAACGTCGAGCACAGCTGCGCAAGGAACGCCCGTCGTGGCCAGCCACGATAGCCGCGCT
GCCTCGTCTTGCAGTTCATTCAGGGCACCGGACAGGTCGGTCTTGACAAAAAGAACCGGGCGCCCCTGCG
CTGACAGCCGGAACACGGCGGCATCAGAGCAGCCGATTGTCTGTTGTGCCCAGTCATAGCCGAATAGCCT
CTCCACCCAAGCGGCCGGAGAACCTGCGTGCAATCCATCTTGTTCAATCATACTCTTCCTTTTTCAATAT
TATTGAAGCATTTATCAGGGTTATTGTCTCATGAGCGGATACATATTTGAATGTATTTAGAAAAATAAAC
AAATAGGGGTTCCGCGCACATTTCCCCGAAAAGTGCCACCTGAACGAAGCATCTGTGCTTCATTTTGTAG
AACAAAAATGCAACGCGAGAGCGCTAATTTTTCAAACAAAGAATCTGAGCTGCATTTTTACAGAACAGAA
ATGCAACGCGAAAGCGCTATTTTACCAACGAAGAATCTGTGCTTCATTTTTGTAAAACAAAAATGCAACG
CGAGAGCGCTAATTTTTCAAACAAAGAATCTGAGCTGCATTTTTACAGAACAGAAATGCAACGCGAGAGC
GCTATTTTACCAACAAAGAATCTATACTTCTTTTTTGTTCTACAAAAATGCATCCCGAGAGCGCTATTTT
TCTAACAAAGCATCTTAGATTACTTTTTTTCTCCTTTGTGCGCTCTATAATGCAGTCTCTTGATAACTTT
TTGCACTGTAGGTCCGTTAAGGTTAGAAGAAGGCTACTTTGGTGTCTATTTTCTCTTCCATAAAAAAAGC
CTGACTCCACTTCCCGCGTTTACTGATTACTAGCGAAGCTGCGGGTGCATTTTTTCAAGATAAAGGCATC
CCCGATTATATTCTATACCGATGTGGATTGCGCATACTTTGTGAACAGAAAGTGATAGCGTTGATGATTC
TTCATTGGTCAGAAAATTATGAACGGTTTCTTCTATTTTGTCTCTATATACTACGTATAGGAAATGTTTA
CATTTTCGTATTGTTTTCGATTCACTCTATGAATAGTTCTTACTACAATTTTTTTGTCTAAAGAGTAATA
CTAGAGATAAACATAAAAAATGTAGAGGTCGAGTTTAGATGCAAGTTCAAGGAGCGAAAGGTGGATGGGT
AGGTTATATAGGGATATAGCACAGAGATATATAGCAAAGAGATACTTTTGAGCAATGTTTGTGGAAGCGG
TATTCGCAATATTTTAGTAGCTCGTTACAGTCCGGTGCGTTTTTGGTTTTTTGAAAGTGCGTCTTCAGAG
CGCTTTTGGTTTTCAAAAGCGCTCTGAAGTTCCTATACTTTCTAGAGAATAGGAACTTCGGAATAGGAAC
TTCAAAGCGTTTCCGAAAACGAGCGCTTCCGAAAATGCAACGCGAGCTGCGCACATACAGCTCACTGTTC
ACGTCGCACCTATATCTGCGTGTTGCCTGTATATATATATACATGAGAAGAACGGCATAGTGCGTGTTTA
TGCTTAAATGCGTACTTATATGCGTCTATTTATGTAGGATGAAAGGTAGTCTAGTACCTCCTGTGATATT
ATCCCATTCCATGCGGGGTATCGTATGCTTCCTTCAGCACTACCCTTTAGCTGTTCTATATGCTGCCACT
CCTCAATTGGATTAGTCTCATCCTTCAATGCTATCATTTCCTTTGATATTGGATCATACTAAGAAACCAT
TATTATCATGACATTAACCTATAAAAATAGGCGTATCACGAGGCCCTTTCGTCTCGCGCGTTTCGGTGAT
GACGGTGAAAACCTCTGACACATGCAGCTCCCGGAGACGGTCACAGCTTGTCTGTAAGCGGATGCCGGGA
GCAGACAAGCCCGTCAGGGCGCGTCAGCGGGTGTTGGCGGGTGTCGGGGCTGGCTTAACTATGCGGCATC
AGAGCAGATTGTACTGAGAGTGCACCATAGATCAACGACATTACTATATATATAATATAGGAAGCATTTA
ATAGAACAGCATCGTAATATATGTGTACTTTGCAGTTATGACGCCAGATGGCAGTAGTGGAAGATATTCT
TTATTGAAAAATAGCTTGTCACCTTACGTACAATCTTGATCCGGAGCTTTTCTTTTTTTGCCGATTAAGA
ATTAATTCGGTCGAAAAAAGAAAAGGAGAGGGCCAAGAGGGAGGGCATTGGTGACTATTGAGCACGTGAG
TATACGTGATTAAGCACACAAAGGCAGCTTGGAGTATGTCTGTTATTAATTTCACAGGTAGTTCTGGTCC
ATTGGTGAAAGTTTGCGGCTTGCAGAGCACAGAGGCCGCAGAATGTGCTCTAGATTCCGATGCTGACTTG
CTGGGTATTATATGTGTGCCCAATAGAAAGAGAACAATTGACCCGGTTATTGCAAGGAAAATTTCAAGTC
TTGTAAAAGCATATAAAAATAGTTCAGGCACTCCGAAATACTTGGTTGGCGTGTTTCGTAATCAACCTAA
GGAGGATGTTTTGGCTCTGGTCAATGATTACGGCATTGATATCGTCCAACTGCATGGAGATGAGTCGTGG
CAAGAATACCAAGAGTTCCTCGGTTTGCCAGTTATTAAAAGACTCGTATTTCCAAAAGACTGCAACATAC
TACTCAGTGCAGCTTCACAGAAACCTCATTCGTTTATTCCCTTGTTTGATTCAGAAGCAGGTGGGACAGG
TGAACTTTTGGATTGGAACTCGATTTCTGACTGGGTTGGAAGGCAAGAGAGCCCCGAAAGCTTACATTTT
ATGTTAGCTGGTGGACTGACGCCAGAAAATGTTGGTGATGCGCTTAGATTAAATGGCGTTATTGGTGTTG
ATGTAAGCGGAGGTGTGGAGACAAATGGTGTAAAAGACTCTAACAAAATAGCAAATTTCGTCAAAAATGC
TAAGAAATAGGTTATTACTGAGTAGTATTTATTTAAGTATTGTTTGTGCACTTGCCGATCTATGCGGTGT
GAAATACCGCACAGATGCGTAAGGAGAAAATACCGCATCAGGAAATTGTAAGCGTTAATATTTTGTTAAA
ATTCGCGTTAAATTTTTGTTAAATCAGCTCATTTTTTAACCAATAGGCCGAAATCGGCAAAATCCCTTAT
AAATCAAAAGAATAGACCGAGATAGGGT
[37 nt withheld, positions 7169-7205]
AAAGAACGTGGACTCCAACGTCAAAGG
[49 nt withheld, positions 7233-7281]
T
[91 nt withheld, positions 7283-7373]
G
[124 nt withheld, positions 7375-7498]
CCATTCGCCATTCAGGCTGCGCAACTGTTGGGAAGGGCGAT
