>Addgene plasmid #168409 | pTL348 | depositor partial sequence | sequence record 326509 | insert
GAATTCCTGCAGACCGTGGAACTGAAAGTGCGCATGGACTGCGATGGCTGCGAACTGAAGGTGAAAAACG
CCCTGAGCACCCTGAAAGGTGTGGAGAGCGTGAAGATCAACCGCAAACAGCAGAAGGTGACCGTGAGCGG
CTATGTGGAAGCCAGCAAAGTGCTGCGCAAAGCCCAGAGCACCGGTAAGAAATCTGAGCTGTGGCCGTAT
GTGCCGTATAGCGCCGCCAGCCAGCCGTATGTGGCCGGATCC
